Addgene plasmid #246569: pX459-Tmem2 gRNA
Purpose: CRISPR vector co-expressing Cas9 and a mouse Tmem2 gRNA
Depositing lab: Mario Vallon. Depositing organization: Julius-Maximilians-Universitaet Wuerzburg. Publication: WNT7A/B assemble a GPR124-RECK-LRP5/6 co-receptor complex to activate beta-catenin signaling in brain endothelial cells. Heiden R, Hannig L, Kuo CJ, Ergun S, Braunger BM, Vallon M. J Biol Chem. 2025 Sep 4:110682. doi: 10.1016/j.jbc.2025.110682. PubMed 40914247.
Backbone
  Vector backbone: pX459
  Vector type: CRISPR
  Selectable markers: Puromycin
Growth in bacteria
  Bacterial resistance: Ampicillin, 100 μg/mL
  Growth temperature: 37°C
  Growth strain: DH5alpha
  Copy number: High Copy
Gene/Insert
  Gene/Insert name: Tmem2 gRNA
  gRNA/shRNA sequence: GGAGGAGGCGCGGGACGTAA
  Species: M. musculus (mouse)
  Insert size (bp): 20
  Entrez Gene: Cemip2 (a.k.a. Tmem2)
  Promoter: U6
  Cloning method: Restriction Enzyme; 5′ cloning site Unspecified (unknown if destroyed)
Resource information
  A portion of this plasmid was derived from a plasmid made by: Synthetic oligo
Terms and licenses: Academic/Nonprofit Terms; Industry Terms: Not Available to Industry
Depositor comments: CBh-SpCas9-T2A-Puro cassette on backbone
How to cite: pX459-Tmem2 gRNA was a gift from Mario Vallon (Addgene plasmid # 246569 ; http://n2t.net/addgene:246569 ; RRID:Addgene_246569)
