[The description below was written by a language model from this plasmid's Addgene catalogue record and pLannotate feature annotations shown in this document.]
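Description:
pX459-Tmem2 gRNA is an all-in-one mammalian CRISPR/Cas9 plasmid built on the pX459 backbone and designed to target the mouse Tmem2 gene (now annotated as Cemip2). A 20-nt guide, cloned from synthetic oligos by restriction-enzyme cloning, sits downstream of the human U6 RNA polymerase III promoter and directly upstream of the Streptococcus pyogenes gRNA scaffold, so that a complete single guide RNA is transcribed in transfected cells. The feature table also picks up a second, partial scaffold match just after the first.

The second expression unit is the CBh-SpCas9-T2A-Puro cassette noted by the depositor. The CBh promoter appears in the annotation as a CMV enhancer, chicken β-actin promoter fragments and a hybrid CBA/MVM intron. It drives S. pyogenes Cas9, which the annotation tool splits into N- and C-terminal portions although the two are contiguous, followed by a nucleoplasmin bipartite nuclear localization signal. A T2A self-cleaving peptide (stated by the depositor, not separately annotated) links Cas9 to puromycin N-acetyltransferase. One transcript therefore yields both the nuclease and the selection marker, allowing transfected cells to be enriched with puromycin. The cassette ends in a bGH polyadenylation signal. A single AAV2 ITR lies downstream, which on its own does not make the plasmid a packageable AAV vector.

In bacteria the plasmid replicates from a high-copy ColE1/pUC-type origin and is selected with ampicillin through the bla gene; an f1 origin is also present. The construct is intended for Cas9-mediated editing of Tmem2 in mouse cells, and the associated publication concerns WNT7 co-receptor signaling in brain endothelial cells.
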