Features (pLannotate 1.2.2; 22 found; start..end, strand, type, name):
      1..241     +  promoter       U6 promoter: RNA polymerase III promoter for human U6 snRNA
    271..346     +  misc_RNA       gRNA scaffold: guide RNA scaffold for the Streptococcus pyogenes CRISPR/Cas9 system
    353..396     +  misc_RNA       gRNA scaffold (fragment): guide RNA scaffold for the Streptococcus pyogenes CRISPR/Cas9 system
    443..728     +  enhancer       CMV enhancer: human cytomegalovirus immediate early enhancer; contains an 18-bp deletion relative to the standard CMV enhancer
    730..850     +  promoter       chicken β-actin promoter (fragment): contains a 21-bp deletion relative to the standard chicken β-actin promoter
    861..882     +  promoter       chicken β-actin promoter (fragment): No description available
    895..919     +  promoter       chicken β-actin promoter (fragment): No description available
    926..944     +  promoter       chicken β-actin promoter (fragment): contains a 21-bp deletion relative to the standard chicken β-actin promoter
   1016..1238    +  intron         hybrid intron: hybrid between chicken β-actin (CBA) and minute virus of mice (MMV) introns (Gray et al., 2011)
   1376..2977    +  CDS            Cas9(N): N-terminal portion of Streptococcus pyogenes Cas9 (Zetsche et al., 2015)
   2978..5476    +  CDS            Cas9(C): C-terminal portion of Streptococcus pyogenes Cas9 (Zetsche et al., 2015)
   5477..5524    +  CDS            nucleoplasmin NLS: bipartite nuclear localization signal from nucleoplasmin
   5594..6193    +  CDS            PuroR (fragment): puromycin N-acetyltransferase; pac from Streptomyces; confers resistance to puromycin
   6227..6338    +  polyA_signal   bGH poly(A) signal: bovine growth hormone polyadenylation signal
   6443..6583    +  repeat_region  AAV2 ITR: inverted terminal repeat of adeno-associated virus serotype 2 inverted
   6588..6639    -  misc_feature   bom (fragment): basis of mobility region from pBR322
   6658..7113    +  rep_origin     f1 ori (sequence partly withheld): f1 bacteriophage origin of replication; arrow indicates direction of (+) strand synthesis
   7114..7163    -  misc_feature   bom (fragment): basis of mobility region from pBR322
   7265..7300    -  CDS            rop (fragment): Rop protein, which maintains plasmids at low copy number; rop
   7395..7499    +  promoter       AmpR promoter: bla
   7500..8360    +  CDS            AmpR: β-lactamase; bla; confers resistance to ampicillin, carbenicillin, and related antibiotics
   8531..9119    +  rep_origin     ori: high-copy-number ColE1/pMB1/pBR322/pUC origin of replication
>Addgene plasmid #246569 | pX459-Tmem2 gRNA | addgene full sequence | sequence record 494462 | Addgene NGS Result
GAGGGCCTATTTCCCATGATTCCTTCATATTTGCATATACGATACAAGGCTGTTAGAGAGATAATTGGAA
TTAATTTGACTGTAAACACAAAGATATTAGTACAAAATACGTGACGTAGAAAGTAATAATTTCTTGGGTA
GTTTGCAGTTTTAAAATTATGTTTTAAAATGGACTATCATATGCTTACCGTAACTTGAAAGTATTTCGAT
TTCTTGGCTTTATATATCTTGTGGAAAGGACGAAACACCGGGAGGAGGCGCGGGACGTAAGTTTTAGAGC
TAGAAATAGCAAGTTAAAATAAGGCTAGTCCGTTATCAACTTGAAAAAGTGGCACCGAGTCGGTGCTTTT
TTGTTTTAGAGCTAGAAATAGCAAGTTAAAATAAGGCTAGTCCGTTTTTAGCGCGTGCGCCAATTCTGCA
GACAAATGGCTCTAGAGGTACCCGTTACATAACTTACGGTAAATGGCCCGCCTGGCTGACCGCCCAACGA
CCCCCGCCCATTGACGTCAATAGTAACGCCAATAGGGACTTTCCATTGACGTCAATGGGTGGAGTATTTA
CGGTAAACTGCCCACTTGGCAGTACATCAAGTGTATCATATGCCAAGTACGCCCCCTATTGACGTCAATG
ACGGTAAATGGCCCGCCTGGCATTGTGCCCAGTACATGACCTTATGGGACTTTCCTACTTGGCAGTACAT
CTACGTATTAGTCATCGCTATTACCATGGTCGAGGTGAGCCCCACGTTCTGCTTCACTCTCCCCATCTCC
CCCCCCTCCCCACCCCCAATTTTGTATTTATTTATTTTTTAATTATTTTGTGCAGCGATGGGGGCGGGGG
GGGGGGGGGGCCGGCCCCGGGGGGGCGGGGGGGGGGGGGGGGGGGGGGGGGGGGGGGGGGGGGGGGGGGG
GGGGGGCGCCCCCCGGGGGGGGGGGGGGGGGCGGCGCCGGGGCTTTGCGCGCGGCGCGCGCGCGGCGGCG
CGCCAAAAGCCTCCCGGACCGCGCCGGGCGGCGGCCGCTGCGCGCTGCCTTCGCCCCGTGCCCCGCTCCG
CCGCCGCCTCGCGCCGCCCGCCCCGGCTCTGACTGACCGCGTTACTCCCACAGGTGAGCGGGCGGGACGG
CCCTTCTCCTCCGGGCTGTAATTAGCTGAGCAAGAGGTAAGGGTTTAAGGGATGGTTGGTTGGTGGGGTA
TTAATGTTTAATTACCTGGAGCACCTGCCTGAAATCACTTTTTTTCAGGTTGGACCGGTGCCACCATGGA
CTATAAGGACCACGACGGAGACTACAAGGATCATGATATTGATTACAAAGACGATGACGATAAGATGGCC
CCAAAGAAGAAGCGGAAGGTCGGTATCCACGGAGTCCCAGCAGCCGACAAGAAGTACAGCATCGGCCTGG
ACATCGGCACCAACTCTGTGGGCTGGGCCGTGATCACCGACGAGTACAAGGTGCCCAGCAAGAAATTCAA
GGTGCTGGGCAACACCGACCGGCACAGCATCAAGAAGAACCTGATCGGAGCCCTGCTGTTCGACAGCGGC
GAAACAGCCGAGGCCACCCGGCTGAAGAGAACCGCCAGAAGAAGATACACCAGACGGAAGAACCGGATCT
GCTATCTGCAAGAGATCTTCAGCAACGAGATGGCCAAGGTGGACGACAGCTTCTTCCACAGACTGGAAGA
GTCCTTCCTGGTGGAAGAGGATAAGAAGCACGAGCGGCACCCCATCTTCGGCAACATCGTGGACGAGGTG
GCCTACCACGAGAAGTACCCCACCATCTACCACCTGAGAAAGAAACTGGTGGACAGCACCGACAAGGCCG
ACCTGCGGCTGATCTATCTGGCCCTGGCCCACATGATCAAGTTCCGGGGCCACTTCCTGATCGAGGGCGA
CCTGAACCCCGACAACAGCGACGTGGACAAGCTGTTCATCCAGCTGGTGCAGACCTACAACCAGCTGTTC
GAGGAAAACCCCATCAACGCCAGCGGCGTGGACGCCAAGGCCATCCTGTCTGCCAGACTGAGCAAGAGCA
GACGGCTGGAAAATCTGATCGCCCAGCTGCCCGGCGAGAAGAAGAATGGCCTGTTCGGAAACCTGATTGC
CCTGAGCCTGGGCCTGACCCCCAACTTCAAGAGCAACTTCGACCTGGCCGAGGATGCCAAACTGCAGCTG
AGCAAGGACACCTACGACGACGACCTGGACAACCTGCTGGCCCAGATCGGCGACCAGTACGCCGACCTGT
TTCTGGCCGCCAAGAACCTGTCCGACGCCATCCTGCTGAGCGACATCCTGAGAGTGAACACCGAGATCAC
CAAGGCCCCCCTGAGCGCCTCTATGATCAAGAGATACGACGAGCACCACCAGGACCTGACCCTGCTGAAA
GCTCTCGTGCGGCAGCAGCTGCCTGAGAAGTACAAAGAGATTTTCTTCGACCAGAGCAAGAACGGCTACG
CCGGCTACATTGACGGCGGAGCCAGCCAGGAAGAGTTCTACAAGTTCATCAAGCCCATCCTGGAAAAGAT
GGACGGCACCGAGGAACTGCTCGTGAAGCTGAACAGAGAGGACCTGCTGCGGAAGCAGCGGACCTTCGAC
AACGGCAGCATCCCCCACCAGATCCACCTGGGAGAGCTGCACGCCATTCTGCGGCGGCAGGAAGATTTTT
ACCCATTCCTGAAGGACAACCGGGAAAAGATCGAGAAGATCCTGACCTTCCGCATCCCCTACTACGTGGG
CCCTCTGGCCAGGGGAAACAGCAGATTCGCCTGGATGACCAGAAAGAGCGAGGAAACCATCACCCCCTGG
AACTTCGAGGAAGTGGTGGACAAGGGCGCTTCCGCCCAGAGCTTCATCGAGCGGATGACCAACTTCGATA
AGAACCTGCCCAACGAGAAGGTGCTGCCCAAGCACAGCCTGCTGTACGAGTACTTCACCGTGTATAACGA
GCTGACCAAAGTGAAATACGTGACCGAGGGAATGAGAAAGCCCGCCTTCCTGAGCGGCGAGCAGAAAAAG
GCCATCGTGGACCTGCTGTTCAAGACCAACCGGAAAGTGACCGTGAAGCAGCTGAAAGAGGACTACTTCA
AGAAAATCGAGTGCTTCGACTCCGTGGAAATCTCCGGCGTGGAAGATCGGTTCAACGCCTCCCTGGGCAC
ATACCACGATCTGCTGAAAATTATCAAGGACAAGGACTTCCTGGACAATGAGGAAAACGAGGACATTCTG
GAAGATATCGTGCTGACCCTGACACTGTTTGAGGACAGAGAGATGATCGAGGAACGGCTGAAAACCTATG
CCCACCTGTTCGACGACAAAGTGATGAAGCAGCTGAAGCGGCGGAGATACACCGGCTGGGGCAGGCTGAG
CCGGAAGCTGATCAACGGCATCCGGGACAAGCAGTCCGGCAAGACAATCCTGGATTTCCTGAAGTCCGAC
GGCTTCGCCAACAGAAACTTCATGCAGCTGATCCACGACGACAGCCTGACCTTTAAAGAGGACATCCAGA
AAGCCCAGGTGTCCGGCCAGGGCGATAGCCTGCACGAGCACATTGCCAATCTGGCCGGCAGCCCCGCCAT
TAAGAAGGGCATCCTGCAGACAGTGAAGGTGGTGGACGAGCTCGTGAAAGTGATGGGCCGGCACAAGCCC
GAGAACATCGTGATCGAAATGGCCAGAGAGAACCAGACCACCCAGAAGGGACAGAAGAACAGCCGCGAGA
GAATGAAGCGGATCGAAGAGGGCATCAAAGAGCTGGGCAGCCAGATCCTGAAAGAACACCCCGTGGAAAA
CACCCAGCTGCAGAACGAGAAGCTGTACCTGTACTACCTGCAGAATGGGCGGGATATGTACGTGGACCAG
GAACTGGACATCAACCGGCTGTCCGACTACGATGTGGACCATATCGTGCCTCAGAGCTTTCTGAAGGACG
ACTCCATCGACAACAAGGTGCTGACCAGAAGCGACAAGAACCGGGGCAAGAGCGACAACGTGCCCTCCGA
AGAGGTCGTGAAGAAGATGAAGAACTACTGGCGGCAGCTGCTGAACGCCAAGCTGATTACCCAGAGAAAG
TTCGACAATCTGACCAAGGCCGAGAGAGGCGGCCTGAGCGAACTGGATAAGGCCGGCTTCATCAAGAGAC
AGCTGGTGGAAACCCGGCAGATCACAAAGCACGTGGCACAGATCCTGGACTCCCGGATGAACACTAAGTA
CGACGAGAATGACAAGCTGATCCGGGAAGTGAAAGTGATCACCCTGAAGTCCAAGCTGGTGTCCGATTTC
CGGAAGGATTTCCAGTTTTACAAAGTGCGCGAGATCAACAACTACCACCACGCCCACGACGCCTACCTGA
ACGCCGTCGTGGGAACCGCCCTGATCAAAAAGTACCCTAAGCTGGAAAGCGAGTTCGTGTACGGCGACTA
CAAGGTGTACGACGTGCGGAAGATGATCGCCAAGAGCGAGCAGGAAATCGGCAAGGCTACCGCCAAGTAC
TTCTTCTACAGCAACATCATGAACTTTTTCAAGACCGAGATTACCCTGGCCAACGGCGAGATCCGGAAGC
GGCCTCTGATCGAGACAAACGGCGAAACCGGGGAGATCGTGTGGGATAAGGGCCGGGATTTTGCCACCGT
GCGGAAAGTGCTGAGCATGCCCCAAGTGAATATCGTGAAAAAGACCGAGGTGCAGACAGGCGGCTTCAGC
AAAGAGTCTATCCTGCCCAAGAGGAACAGCGATAAGCTGATCGCCAGAAAGAAGGACTGGGACCCTAAGA
AGTACGGCGGCTTCGACAGCCCCACCGTGGCCTATTCTGTGCTGGTGGTGGCCAAAGTGGAAAAGGGCAA
GTCCAAGAAACTGAAGAGTGTGAAAGAGCTGCTGGGGATCACCATCATGGAAAGAAGCAGCTTCGAGAAG
AATCCCATCGACTTTCTGGAAGCCAAGGGCTACAAAGAAGTGAAAAAGGACCTGATCATCAAGCTGCCTA
AGTACTCCCTGTTCGAGCTGGAAAACGGCCGGAAGAGAATGCTGGCCTCTGCCGGCGAACTGCAGAAGGG
AAACGAACTGGCCCTGCCCTCCAAATATGTGAACTTCCTGTACCTGGCCAGCCACTATGAGAAGCTGAAG
GGCTCCCCCGAGGATAATGAGCAGAAACAGCTGTTTGTGGAACAGCACAAGCACTACCTGGACGAGATCA
TCGAGCAGATCAGCGAGTTCTCCAAGAGAGTGATCCTGGCCGACGCTAATCTGGACAAAGTGCTGTCCGC
CTACAACAAGCACCGGGATAAGCCCATCAGAGAGCAGGCCGAGAATATCATCCACCTGTTTACCCTGACC
AATCTGGGAGCCCCTGCCGCCTTCAAGTACTTTGACACCACCATCGACCGGAAGAGGTACACCAGCACCA
AAGAGGTGCTGGACGCCACCCTGATCCACCAGAGCATCACCGGCCTGTACGAGACACGGATCGACCTGTC
TCAGCTGGGAGGCGACAAAAGGCCGGCGGCCACGAAAAAGGCCGGCCAGGCAAAAAAGAAAAAGGAATTC
GGCAGTGGAGAGGGCAGAGGAAGTCTGCTAACATGCGGTGACGTCGAGGAGAATCCTGGCCCAATGACCG
AGTACAAGCCCACGGTGCGCCTCGCCACCCGCGACGACGTCCCCAGGGCCGTACGCACCCTCGCCGCCGC
GTTCGCCGACTACCCCGCCACGCGCCACACCGTCGATCCGGACCGCCACATCGAGCGGGTCACCGAGCTG
CAAGAACTCTTCCTCACGCGCGTCGGGCTCGACATCGGCAAGGTGTGGGTCGCGGACGACGGCGCCGCGG
TGGCGGTCTGGACCACGCCGGAGAGCGTCGAAGCGGGGGCGGTGTTCGCCGAGATCGGCCCGCGCATGGC
CGAGTTGAGCGGTTCCCGGCTGGCCGCGCAGCAACAGATGGAAGGCCTCCTGGCGCCGCACCGGCCCAAG
GAGCCCGCGTGGTTCCTGGCCACCGTCGGAGTCTCGCCCGACCACCAGGGCAAGGGTCTGGGCAGCGCCG
TCGTGCTCCCCGGAGTGGAGGCGGCCGAGCGCGCCGGGGTGCCCGCCTTCCTGGAGACCTCCGCGCCCCG
CAACCTCCCCTTCTACGAGCGGCTCGGCTTCACCGTCACCGCCGACGTCGAGGTGCCCGAAGGACCGCGC
ACCTGGTGCATGACCCGCAAGCCCGGTGCCTGAGAATTCTAACTAGAGCTCGCTGATCAGCCTCGACTGT
GCCTTCTAGTTGCCAGCCATCTGTTGTTTGCCCCTCCCCCGTGCCTTCCTTGACCCTGGAAGGTGCCACT
CCCACTGTCCTTTCCTAATAAAATGAGGAAATTGCATCGCATTGTCTGAGTAGGTGTCATTCTATTCTGG
GGGGTGGGGTGGGGCAGGACAGCAAGGGGGAGGATTGGGAAGAGAATAGCAGGCATGCTGGGGAGCGGCC
GCAGGAACCCCTAGTGATGGAGTTGGCCACTCCCTCTCTGCGCGCTCGCTCGCTCACTGAGGCCGGGCGA
CCAAAGGTCGCCCGACGCCCGGGCTTTGCCCGGGCGGCCTCAGTGAGCGAGCGAGCGCGCAGCTGCCTGC
AGGGGCGCCTGATGCGGTATTTTCTCCTTACGCATCTGTGCGGTATTTCACACCGCATA
[95 nt withheld, positions 6640-6734]
T
[46 nt withheld, positions 6736-6781]
C
[141 nt withheld, positions 6783-6923]
CCTTTGACGTTGGAGTCCACGTTCTTT
[37 nt withheld, positions 6951-6987]
ACTCTATCTCGGGCTATTCTTTTGATTTATAAGGGATTTTGCCGATTTCGGTCTATTGGTTAAAAAATGA
GCTGATTTAACAAAAATTTAACGCGAATTTTAACAAAATATTAACGTTTACAATTTTATGGTGCACTCTC
AGTACAATCTGCTCTGATGCCGCATAGTTAAGCCAGCCCCGACACCCGCCAACACCCGCTGACGCGCCCT
GACGGGCTTGTCTGCTCCCGGCATCCGCTTACAGACAAGCTGTGACCGTCTCCGGGAGCTGCATGTGTCA
GAGGTTTTCACCGTCATCACCGAAACGCGCGAGACGAAAGGGCCTCGTGATACGCCTATTTTTATAGGTT
AATGTCATGATAATAATGGTTTCTTAGACGTCAGGTGGCACTTTTCGGGGAAATGTGCGCGGAACCCCTA
TTTGTTTATTTTTCTAAATACATTCAAATATGTATCCGCTCATGAGACAATAACCCTGATAAATGCTTCA
ATAATATTGAAAAAGGAAGAGTATGAGTATTCAACATTTCCGTGTCGCCCTTATTCCCTTTTTTGCGGCA
TTTTGCCTTCCTGTTTTTGCTCACCCAGAAACGCTGGTGAAAGTAAAAGATGCTGAAGATCAGTTGGGTG
CACGAGTGGGTTACATCGAACTGGATCTCAACAGCGGTAAGATCCTTGAGAGTTTTCGCCCCGAAGAACG
TTTTCCAATGATGAGCACTTTTAAAGTTCTGCTATGTGGCGCGGTATTATCCCGTATTGACGCCGGGCAA
GAGCAACTCGGTCGCCGCATACACTATTCTCAGAATGACTTGGTTGAGTACTCACCAGTCACAGAAAAGC
ATCTTACGGATGGCATGACAGTAAGAGAATTATGCAGTGCTGCCATAACCATGAGTGATAACACTGCGGC
CAACTTACTTCTGACAACGATCGGAGGACCGAAGGAGCTAACCGCTTTTTTGCACAACATGGGGGATCAT
GTAACTCGCCTTGATCGTTGGGAACCGGAGCTGAATGAAGCCATACCAAACGACGAGCGTGACACCACGA
TGCCTGTAGCAATGGCAACAACGTTGCGCAAACTATTAACTGGCGAACTACTTACTCTAGCTTCCCGGCA
ACAATTAATAGACTGGATGGAGGCGGATAAAGTTGCAGGACCACTTCTGCGCTCGGCCCTTCCGGCTGGC
TGGTTTATTGCTGATAAATCTGGAGCCGGTGAGCGTGGAAGCCGCGGTATCATTGCAGCACTGGGGCCAG
ATGGTAAGCCCTCCCGTATCGTAGTTATCTACACGACGGGGAGTCAGGCAACTATGGATGAACGAAATAG
ACAGATCGCTGAGATAGGTGCCTCACTGATTAAGCATTGGTAACTGTCAGACCAAGTTTACTCATATATA
CTTTAGATTGATTTAAAACTTCATTTTTAATTTAAAAGGATCTAGGTGAAGATCCTTTTTGATAATCTCA
TGACCAAAATCCCTTAACGTGAGTTTTCGTTCCACTGAGCGTCAGACCCCGTAGAAAAGATCAAAGGATC
TTCTTGAGATCCTTTTTTTCTGCGCGTAATCTGCTGCTTGCAAACAAAAAAACCACCGCTACCAGCGGTG
GTTTGTTTGCCGGATCAAGAGCTACCAACTCTTTTTCCGAAGGTAACTGGCTTCAGCAGAGCGCAGATAC
CAAATACTGTTCTTCTAGTGTAGCCGTAGTTAGGCCACCACTTCAAGAACTCTGTAGCACCGCCTACATA
CCTCGCTCTGCTAATCCTGTTACCAGTGGCTGCTGCCAGTGGCGATAAGTCGTGTCTTACCGGGTTGGAC
TCAAGACGATAGTTACCGGATAAGGCGCAGCGGTCGGGCTGAACGGGGGGTTCGTGCACACAGCCCAGCT
TGGAGCGAACGACCTACACCGAACTGAGATACCTACAGCGTGAGCTATGAGAAAGCGCCACGCTTCCCGA
AGGGAGAAAGGCGGACAGGTATCCGGTAAGCGGCAGGGTCGGAACAGGAGAGCGCACGAGGGAGCTTCCA
GGGGGAAACGCCTGGTATCTTTATAGTCCTGTCGGGTTTCGCCACCTCTGACTTGAGCGTCGATTTTTGT
GATGCTCGTCAGGGGGGCGGAGCCTATGGAAAAACGCCAGCAACGCGGCCTTTTTACGGTTCCTGGCCTT
TTGCTGGCCTTTTGCTCACATGT
